>Addgene plasmid #220158 | Lrp-GFP | addgene full sequence | sequence record 436627 | Addgene NGS Result
CCAGGAGCAAACTGATGTCGTGAGCTTAAACTAGTTCTTGATGCAGATGACGTTTTAAGCACAGAAGTTA
AAAGAGTGATAACTTCTTCAGCTTCAAATATCACCCCAGCTTTTTTCTGCTCATGAAGGTTAGATGCCTG
CTGCTTAAGTAATTCCTCTTTATCTGTAAAGGCTTTTTGAAGTGCATCACCTGACCGGGCAGATAGTTCA
CCGGGGTGAGAAAAAAGAGCAACAACTGATTTAGGCAATTTGGCGGTGTTGATACAGCGGGTAATAATCT
TACGTGAAATATTTTCCGCATCAGCCAGCGCAGAAATATTTCCAGCAAATTCATTCTGCAATCGGCTTGC
ATAACGCTGACCACGTTCATAAGCACTTGTTGGGCGATAATCGTTACCCAATCTGGATAATGCAGCCATC
TGCTCATCATCCAGCTCGCCAACCAGAACACGATAATCACTTTCGGTAAGTGCAGCAGCTTTACGACGGC
GACTCCCATCGGCAATTTCTATGACACCAGATACTCTTCGACCGAACGCCGGTGTCTGTTGACCAGTCAG
TAGAAAAGAAGGGATGAGATCATCCAGTGCGTCCTCAGTAAGCAGCTCCTGGTCACGTTCATTACCTGAC
CATACCCGAGAGGTCTTCTCAACACTATCACCCCGGAGCACTTCAAGAGTAAACTTCACATCCCGACCAC
ATACAGGCAAAGTAATGGCATTACCGCGAGCCATTACTCCTACGCGCGCAATTAACGAATCCACCATCGG
GGCAGCTGGTGTCGATAACGAAGTATCTTCAACCGGTTGAGTATTGAGCGTATGTTTTGGAATAACAGGC
GCACGCTTCATTATCTAATCTCCCAGCGTGGTTTAATCAGACGATCGAAAATTTCATTGCAGACAGGTTC
CCAAATAGAAAGAGCATTTCTCCAGGCACCAGTTGAAGAGCGTTGATCAATGGCCTGTTCAAAAACAGTT
CTCATCCGGATCTGACCTTTACCAACTTCATCCGTTTCACGTACAACATTTTTTAGAACCATGCTTCCCC
AGGCATCCCGAATTTGCTCCTCCATCCACGGGGACTGAGAGCCATTACTATTGCTGTATTTGGTAAGCAA
AATACGTACATCAGGCTCGAACCCTTTAAGATCAACGTTCTTGAGCAGATCACGAAGCATATCGAAAAAC
TGCAGTGCGGAGGTGTAGTCAAACAACTCAGCAGGCGTGGGAACAATCAGCACATCAGCAGCACATACGA
CATTAATCGTGCCGATACCCAGGTTAGGCGCGCTGTCAATAACTATGACATCATAGTCATGAGCAACAGT
TTCAATGGCCAGTCGGAGCATCAGGTGTGGATCGGTGGGCAGTTTACCTTCATCAAATTTGCCCATTAAC
TCAGTTTCAATACGGTGCAGAGCCAGACAGGAAGGAATAATGTCAAGCCCCGGCCAGCAAGTGGGCTTTA
TTGCATAAGTGACATCGTCCTTTTCCCCAAGATAGAAAGGCAGGAGAGTGTCTTCTGCATGAATATGAAG
ATCTGGTACCCATCCGTGATACATTGAGGCTGTTCCCTGGGGGTCGTTACCTTCCACGAGCAAAACACGT
AGCCCCTTCAGAGCCAGATCCTGAGCAAGATGAACAGAAACTGAGGTTTTGTAAACGCCACCTTTATGGG
CAGCAACCCCGATCACCGGTGGAAATACGTCTTCAGCACGTCGCAATCGCGTACCAAACACATCACGCAT
ATGATTAATTTGTTCAATTGTATAACCAACACGTTGCTCAACCCGTCCTCGAATTTCCATATCCGGGTGC
GGTAGTCGCCCTGCTTTCTCGGCATCTCTGATAGCCTGAGAAGAAACCCCAACTAAATCCGCTGCTTCAC
CTATTCTCCAGCGCCGGGTTATTTTCCTCGCTTCCGGGCTGTCATCATTAAACTGTGCAATGGCGATAGC
CTTCGTCATTTCATGACCAGCGTTTATGCACTGGTTAAGTGTTTCCATGAGTTTCATTCTGAACATCCTT
TAATCATTGCTTTGCGTTTTTTTATTAAATCTTGCAATTTACTGCAAAGCAACAACAAAATCGCAAAGTC
ATCAAAAAACCGCAAAGTTGTTTAAAATAAGAGCAACACTACAAAAGGAGATAAGAAGAGCACATACCTC
AGTCACTTATTATCACTAGCGCTCGCCGCAGCCGTGTAACCGAGCATAGCGAGCGAACTGGCGAGGAAGC
AAAGAAGAACTGTTCTGTCAGATAGCTCTTACGCTCAGCGCAAGAAGAAATATCCACCGTGGGAAAAACT
CCAGGTAGAGGTACACACGCGGATAGCCAATTCAGAGTAATAAACTGTGATAATCAACCCTCATCAATGA
TGACGAACTAACCCCCGATATCAAGTCACATGACGAAGGGAAAGAGAAGGAAATCAACTGTGACAAACTG
CCCTCAAATTTGGCTTCCTTAAAAATTACAGTTCAAAAAGTATGAGAAAATCCATGCAGGCTGAAGGAAA
CAGCAAAACTGTGACAAATTACCCTCAGTAGGTCAGAACAAATGTGACGAACCACCCTCAAATCTGTGAC
AGATAACCCTCAGACTATCCTGTCGTCATGGAAGTGATATCGCGGAAGGAAAATACGATATGAGTCGTCT
GGCGGCCTTTCTTTTTCTCAATGTATGAGAGGCGCATTGGAGTTCTGCTGTTGATCTCATTAACACAGAC
CTGCAGGAAGCGGCGGCGGAAGTCAGGCATACGCTGGTAACTTTGAGGCAGCTGGTAACGCTCTATGATC
CAGTCGATTTTCAGAGAGACGATGCCTGAGCCATCCGGCTTACGATACTGACACAGGGATTCGTATAAAC
GCATGGCATACGGATTGGTGATTTCTTTTGTTTCACTAAGCCGAAACTGCGTAAACCGGTTCTGTAACCC
GATAAAGAAGGGAATGAGATATGGGTTGATATGTACACTGTAAAGCCCTCTGGATGGACTGTGCGCACGT
TTGATAAACCAAGGAAAAGATTCATAGCCTTTTTCATCGCCGGCATCCTCTTCAGGGCGATAAAAAACCA
CTTCCTTCCCCGCGAAACTCTTCAATGCCTGCCGTATATCCTTACTGGCTTCCGCAGAGGTCAATCCGAA
TATTTCAGCATATTTAGCAACATGGATCTCGCAGATACCGTCATGTTCCTGTAGGGTGCCATCAGATTTT
CTGATCTGGTCAACGAACAGATACAGCATACGTTTTTGATCCCGGGAGAGACTATATGCCGCCTCAGTGA
GGTCGTTTGACTGGACGATTCGCGGGCTATTTTTACGTTTCTTGTGATTGATAACCGCTGTTTCCGCCAT
GACAGATCCATGTGAAGTGTGACAAGTTTTTAGATTGTCACACTAAATAAAAAAGAGTCAATAAGCAGGG
ATAACTTTGTGAAAAAACAGCTTCTTCTGAGGGCAATTTGTCACAGGGTTAAGGGCAATTTGTCACAGAC
AGGACTGTCATTTGAGGGTGATTTGTCACACTGAAAGGGCAATTTGTCACAACACCTTCTCTAGAACCAG
CATGGATAAAGGCCTACAAGGCGCTCTAAAAAAGAAGATCTAAAAACTATAAAAAAAATAATTATAAAAA
TATCCCCGTGGATAAGTGGATAACCCCAAGGGAAGTTTTTTCAGGCATCGTGTGTAAGCAGAATATATAA
GTGCTGTTCCCTGGTGCTTCCTCGCTCACTCGACCGGGAGGGTTCGAGAAGGGGGGGCACCCCCCTTCGG
CGTGCGCGGTCACGCGCACAGGGCGCAGCCCTGGTTAAAAACAAGGTTTATAAATATTGGTTTAAAAGCA
GGTTAAAAGACAGGTTAGCGGTGGCCGAAAAACGGGCGGAAACCCTTGCAAATGCTGGATTTTCTGCCTG
TGGACAGCCCCTCAAATGTCAATAGGTGCGCCCCTCATCTGTCAGCACTCTGCCCCTCAAGTGTCAAGGA
TCGCGCCCCTCATCTGTCAGTAGTCGCGCCCCTCAAGTGTCAATACCGCAGGGCACTTATCCCCAGGCTT
GTCCACATCATCTGTGGGAAACTCGCGTAAAATCAGGCGTTTTCGCCGATTTGCGAGGCTGGCCAGCTCC
ACGTCGCCGGCCGAAATCGAGCCTGCCCCTCATCTGTCAACGCCGCGCCGGGTGAGTCGGCCCCTCAAGT
GTCAACGTCCGCCCCTCATCTGTCAGTGAGGGCCAAGTTTTCCGCGAGGTATCCACAACGCCGGCGGCCG
GCCGCGGTGTCTCGCACACGGCTTCGACGGCGTTTCTGGCGCGTTTGCAGGGCCATAGACGGCCGCCAGC
CCAGCGGCGAGGGCAACCAGCCGAGGGCTTCGCCCTGTCGCTCGACTGCGGCGAGCACTACTGGCTGTAA
AAGGACAGACCACATCATGGTTCTGTGTTCATTAGGTTGTTCTGTCCATTGCTGACATAATCCGCTCCAC
TTCAACGTAACACCGCACGAAGATTTCTATTGTTCCTGAAGGCATATTCAAATCGTTTTCGTTACCGCTT
GCTGGCATCATGACAGAACACTACTTCCTATAAACGCTACACAGGCTCCTGAGATTAATAATGCGGATCT
CTACGATAATGGGAGATTTTCCCGACTGTTTCGTTCGCTTCTCAGTGGATAACAGCCAGCTTCTCTGTTT
AACAGACAAAAACAGCATATCCACTCAGTTCCACATTTCCATATAAAGGCCAAGGCATTTATTCTCAGGA
TAATTGTTTCAGCATCGCAACCGCATCAGACTCCGGCATCGCAAACTGCACCCGGTGCCGGGCAGCCACA
TCCAGCGCAAAAACCTTCGTGTAGACTTCCGTTGAACTGATGGACTTATGTCCCATCAGGCTTTGCAGAA
CTTTCAGCGGTATACCGGCATACAGCATGTGCATCGCATAGGAATGGCGGAACGTATGTGGTGTGACCGG
AACAGAGAACGTCACACCGTCAGCAGCAGCGGCGGCAACCGCCTCCCCAATCCAGGTCCTGACCGTTCTG
TCCGTCACTTCCCAGATCCGCGCTTTCTCTGTCCTTCCTGTGCGACGGTTACGCCGCTCCATGAGCTTAT
CGCGAATAAATACCTGTGACGGAAGATCACTTCGCAGAATAAATAAATCCTGGTGTCCCTGTTGATACCG
GGAAGCCCTGGGCCAACTTTTGGCGAAAATGAGACGTTGATCGGCACGTAAGAGGTTCCAACTTTCACCA
TAATGAAATAAGATCACTACCGGGCGTATTTTTTGAGTTATCGAGATTTTCAGGAGCTAAGGAAGCTAAA
ATGGAGAAAAAAATCACTGGATATACCACCGTTGATATATCCCAATGGCATCGTAAAGAACATTTTGAGG
CATTTCAGTCAGTTGCTCAATGTACCTATAACCAGACCGTTCAGCTGGATATTACGGCCTTTTTAAAGAC
CGTAAAGAAAAATAAGCACAAGTTTTATCCGGCCTTTATTCACATTCTTGCCCGCCTGATGAATGCTCAT
CCGGAATTTCGTATGGCAATGAAAGACGGTGAGCTGGTGATATGGGATAGTGTTCACCCTTGTTACACCG
TTTTCCATGAGCAAACTGAAACGTTTTCATCGCTCTGGAGTGAATACCACGACGATTTCCGGCAGTTTCT
ACACATATATTCGCAAGATGTGGCGTGTTACGGTGAAAACCTGGCCTATTTCCCTAAAGGGTTTATTGAG
AATATGTTTTTCGTCTCAGCCAATCCCTGGGTGAGTTTCACCAGTTTTGATTTAAACGTGGCCAATATGG
ACAACTTCTTCGCCCCCGTTTTCACGATGGGCAAATATTATACGCAAGGCGACAAGGTGCTGATGCCGCT
GGCGATTCAGGTTCATCATGCCGTTTGTGATGGCTTCCATGTCGGCAGAATGCTTAATGAATTACAACAG
TACTGCGATGAGTGGCAGGGCGGGGCGTAATTTTTTTAAGGCAGTTATTGGTGCCCTTAAACGCCTGGTT
GCTACGCCTGAATAAGTGATAATAAGCGGATGAATGGCAGAAATTCGATGATAAGCTGTCAAACATGAGA
ATTGGTCTCGACGAGTATGCTTGGATTCTCACCAATAAAAAACGCCCGGCGGCAACCGAGCGTTCTGAAC
AAATCCAGATGGAGTTCTGAGGTCATTACTGGATCTATCAACAGGAGTCCAAGCGACGTCTGTGCAAGTA
CTACTGTTCTGCAGTCACTTGAATTCGATACCCAGCTGTTATTTGTATAGTTCATCCATGCCATGTGTAA
TCCCAGCAGCGGTTACAAACTCAAGAAGGACCATGTGGTCTCTCTTTTCGTTGGGATCTTTCGAAAGGGC
AGATTGTGTGGACAGGTAATGGTTGTCTGGTAAAAGGACAGGGCCATCGCCAATCGGAGTATTTTGTTGA
TAATGGTCTGCTAGTTGAACGCTTCCATCTTCAATGTTGTGTCTAATTTTGAAGTTAACTTTGATTCCAT
TCTTTTGTTTGTCTGCCATGATGTATACATTGTGTGAGTTATAGTTGTATTCCAATTTGTGTCCAAGAAT
GTTTCCATCTTCTTTAAAATCAATACCTTTTAACTCGATTCTATTAACAAGGGTATCACCTTCAAACTTG
ACTTCAGCACGTGTCTTGTAGTTCCCGTCATCTTTGAAAAATATAGTTCTTTCCTGTACGTAACCTTCGG
GCATGGCACTCTTGAAAAAGTCATGCTGTTTCATGTGATCTGGGTATCTCGCAAAGCATTGAACACCATA
ACCGAAAGTAGTGACAAGTGTTGGCCACGGAACAGGTAGTTTTCCAGTAGTGCAAATAAATTTAAGGGTA
AGTTTTCCGTATGTTGCATCACCTTCACCCTCTCCACTGACAGAAAATTTGTGCCCATTAACATCACCAT
CTAATTCAACAAGAATTGGGACAACTCCAGTGAAAAGTTCTTCTCCTTTACGCATATTATACCTCCTTAA
TTTAGTGTCATCTACAACTGGCATTATTATTGTCTCTCTGTATTCCTTCCCTACTCCTGTCTGACCCTGA
AACATCACTGTTCAGAGTCGCTACCCGTCACGATAGACCGAAATCATGAAGATTCACGGCGCGCAATGCC
TGGGTCTACGGTGAGAAGACCGTTGCCTTGTGGCAGCTATCGACATCACGAATGGCGTCTGTCCACGCCA
TACGTAGATTTCACTAGCACGGTAAACATGGTATTTACATGCATGGTTATGCGCATATAAGAATACTGTT
TTTTTTCTTCCTCGAATGTTTTCGCAAAACACCAGGGGATTGTCAAAGCAAAACATCGATTTTTAGTACA
ACATGCCAGATATTCATTAACAGGGGCGTTTATTCATCATTTAATCGGCTTATAAAGCGGGAAATTTAAG
TAGCAGAGGTGATAATGACGGGAGAATTTGACCTGCTTATCGATGCTGCCGATTGCACAAATTGTTAACA
AAATCGTCATACTCTTTTTTTACGTCTGTAAATTCCCTACAATCCTGCCCATTGTCTGCCAACAACTATG
GGGATCTCCCTAGGGACCGTCTCGAGAGAATCAATATTAATCCAACGCGTGGCATCAAATAAAACGAAAG
GCTCAGTCGAAAGACTGGGCCTTTCGTTTTATCTGTTGTTTGTCGGTGAACGCTCTCCTGAGTAGGACAA
ATCCGCCGCCCTAGACTTAGGCGTTCGGCTGCGGCGAGCGGTATCAGCTCACTCAAAGAAGTGGGGCCCA
GAGAGAATATTCAGGCCAGTTATGCTTTCTGGCCTGTAACAAAGGACATTAAGTAAAGACAGATAAACGT
AGACTAAAACGTGGTCGCATCAGGGTGCTGGCTTTTCAAGTTCCTTAAGAATGGCCTCAATTTTCTCTAT
ACACTCAGTTGGAACACGGGACCTGTCCAGGTTAAGCACCATTTTATCGCCCTTATACAATACTGTCGCT
Features (pLannotate 1.2.2; 14 found; start..end, strand, type, name):
    851..2026    -  CDS            sopA: partitioning protein for the bacterial F plasmid; sopA
   2352..2602    -  misc_feature   incC: incC; incompatibility region of the bacterial F plasmid
   2605..3360    -  CDS            repE: replication initiation protein for the bacterial F plasmid; repE
   3451..3670    -  rep_origin     ori2: secondary origin of replication for the bacterial F plasmid; also known as oriS
   3746..4360    -  rep_origin     oriV: origin of replication for the bacterial F plasmid
   4758..5102    -  CDS            resD (fragment): REDF_ECOLI - Also known as D. Protein inferred from homology: Swiss-Prot protein existence level 3. Acts as a repressor of transcription and as a site-specific resolvase that cleaves at the RfsF site. From Escherichia coli (strain K12).
   5218..5320    +  promoter       cat promoter: promoter of the E. coli cat gene encoding chloramphenicol acetyltransferase
   5321..5977    +  CDS            cat: CAT_ECOLX - Experimental evidence at protein level: Swiss-Prot protein existence level 1. This enzyme is an effector of chloramphenicol resistance in bacteria. From Escherichia coli. This protein is used as a marker in many commonly used cloning vectors, such as pACYC184.
   6065..6082    -  promoter       tet promoter (fragment): E. coli promoter for tetracycline efflux protein gene
   6115..6209    -  terminator     lambda t0 terminator: transcription terminator from phage lambda
   6272..6985    -  CDS            hfriFP: hfriFP is a fluorescent protein published in 2013, derived from Herbaspirillum frisingense.
   7616..7702    +  terminator     rrnB T1 terminator: Escherichia coli rrnB; transcription terminator T1 from the E. coli rrnB gene
   7764..7787    -  misc_feature   sopC (fragment): sopC; centromere-like partitioning region of the bacterial F plasmid
   7863..851     -  CDS            sopB (across the origin): SOPB_ECOLI - Also known as B. Experimental evidence at protein level: Swiss-Prot protein existence level 1. Control of plasmid partitioning; required to recognize the cis-acting. Binds specifically with the DNA segment containing the sopC region. SopB is trans-acting. From Escherichia coli (strain K12).
