[The description below was written by a language model from this plasmid's Addgene catalogue record and pLannotate feature annotations shown in this document.]
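Description:
Lrp-GFP is a bacterial transcriptional reporter plasmid built on a pBAC backbone, a low-copy vector derived from the F plasmid, and intended for use in Escherichia coli. The feature table shows the characteristic F-factor maintenance machinery: the repE replication initiator with ori2 (oriS), the incC incompatibility region, an oriV origin, and the sopA and sopB partitioning genes together with a fragment of the centromere-like sopC region. These elements hold the plasmid at very low copy number and distribute it stably to daughter cells. A fragment of the resD resolvase gene is also present. Selection is by chloramphenicol, through a cat gene driven by its own promoter.

The payload is a synthesised copy of the native E. coli Lrp promoter, without the Lrp coding sequence, placed so that it drives a fluorescent protein. The promoter is not annotated in the feature table, but an unannotated stretch lies directly upstream of the reverse-strand reporter gene, where such a promoter would be expected. The automated annotation labels the roughly 700-nt reporter as hfriFP, whereas the plasmid name calls it GFP, so the exact fluorescent protein variant cannot be confirmed from this record. The reporter is followed by a lambda t0 terminator, and an rrnB T1 terminator sits on the far side of the promoter region, which would insulate the cassette from read-through transcription coming from the backbone. A short tet promoter fragment also appears near the terminator.

The stated purpose is to track the transcriptional dynamics of the natural Lrp promoter. The plasmid belongs to a library of reporters for global regulators of E. coli gene expression. A low-copy backbone suits such reporters because it keeps reporter dosage closer to that of a chromosomal gene.
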