Addgene plasmid #220158: Lrp-GFP
Purpose: To track the natural Lrp promoter's transcriptional dynamics
Depositing lab: Andre Sanches Ribeiro. Depositing organization: Tampere University. Publication: A library of reporters of the global regulators of gene expression in Escherichia coli. Dash S, Jagadeesan R, Baptista ISC, Chauhan V, Kandavalli V, Oliveira SMD, Ribeiro AS. mSystems. 2024 Jun 18;9(6):e0006524. doi: 10.1128/msystems.00065-24. Epub 2024 Apr 30. PubMed 38687030.
Backbone
  Vector backbone: pBAC (Addgene Plasmid #13423)
  Vector type: Bacterial Expression
Growth in bacteria
  Bacterial resistance: Chloramphenicol, 25 μg/mL
  Growth temperature: 37°C
  Growth strain: DH5alpha
  Copy number: Low Copy
Gene/Insert
  Gene/Insert name: Lrp promoter only
  Species: Escherichia coli
  Cloning method: Gene Synthesis
Terms and licenses: Academic/Nonprofit Terms; Industry Terms: Not Available to Industry
Depositor comments: Please visit https://www.biorxiv.org/content/10.1101/2023.11.28.568972v1 for bioRxiv preprint.
How to cite: Lrp-GFP was a gift from Andre Sanches Ribeiro (Addgene plasmid # 220158 ; http://n2t.net/addgene:220158 ; RRID:Addgene_220158)
